Addgene plasmid #211602: SynDIG1/Tmem90b scFv [L42/17]
Purpose: Mammalian Expression Plasmid of SynDIG1/Tmem90b scFv. Derived from hybridoma L42/17.
Depositing lab: James Trimmer. Depositing organization: University of California, Davis. Publication: High-volume hybridoma sequencing on the NeuroMabSeq platform enables efficient generation of recombinant monoclonal antibodies and scFvs for neuroscience research. Mitchell KG, Gong B, Hunter SS, Burkart-Waco D, Gavira-O'Neill CE, Templeton KM, Goethel ME, Bzymek M, MacNiven LM, Murray KD, Settles ML, Froenicke L, Trimmer JS. Sci Rep. 2023 Sep 27;13(1):16200. doi: 10.1038/s41598-023-43233-4. PubMed 37758930.
Backbone
  Vector backbone: pCDNA3.4
  Backbone size w/o insert (bp): 6011
  Vector type: Mammalian Expression
Growth in bacteria
  Bacterial resistance: Ampicillin, 100 μg/mL
  Growth temperature: 37°C
  Growth strain: DH5alpha
  Copy number: High Copy
Gene/Insert
  Gene/Insert name: SynDIG1/Tmem90b (Rattus norvegicus) recombinant mouse scFv.
  Species: M. musculus (mouse)
  Entrez Gene: Syndig1 (a.k.a. DSPC2, RGD1310753, Tmem90b)
  Promoter: CMV
  Cloning method: Gibson Cloning
Terms and licenses: Academic/Nonprofit Terms; Industry Terms: Not Available to Industry
Depositor comments: This is a recombinant scFv RRID: AB_3073592.
How to cite: SynDIG1/Tmem90b scFv [L42/17] was a gift from James Trimmer (Addgene plasmid # 211602 ; http://n2t.net/addgene:211602 ; RRID:Addgene_211602)
