[The description below was written by a language model from this plasmid's Addgene catalogue record and pLannotate feature annotations shown in this document.]
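Description:
SynDIG1/Tmem90b scFv [L42/17] is a mammalian expression plasmid built on the pCDNA3.4 backbone that encodes a recombinant mouse single-chain variable fragment (scFv) directed against rat SynDIG1 (also known as Tmem90b). The antibody variable regions were derived from the L42/17 hybridoma and assembled into the vector by Gibson cloning. In bacteria the plasmid is maintained at high copy number through a ColE1/pUC-type origin and selected with ampicillin via the β-lactamase gene. An f1 origin is also present, along with residual lac promoter/operator and lacI fragments that appear to be backbone remnants.

The expression cassette is driven by the human CMV immediate-early enhancer and promoter. Downstream, the annotated coding region contains a mouse heavy-chain variable domain followed by a mouse kappa light-chain variable domain, separated by an unannotated gap consistent with a flexible linker, giving a VH-to-VL scFv arrangement. A short match to a composite tag at the 3′ end of the coding region suggests a small C-terminal tag, possibly a polyhistidine stretch, but the record does not spell out which tags or any secretion signal are included. A WPRE follows the coding sequence to enhance transcript stability and expression, and an HSV TK polyadenylation signal terminates the transcript. A separate SV40 early promoter drives a neomycin phosphotransferase gene ending in an SV40 poly(A) signal, which could in principle allow G418 selection of transfected mammalian cells.

The construct belongs to a collection of sequenced, hybridoma-derived recombinant antibodies and scFvs intended for neuroscience research. It is suited to producing the anti-SynDIG1 scFv in transfected mammalian cells as a renewable, sequence-defined binding reagent.
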