Features (pLannotate 1.2.2; 21 found; start..end, strand, type, name):
    129..557     -  rep_origin     f1 ori (sequence partly withheld): f1 bacteriophage origin of replication; arrow indicates direction of (+) strand synthesis
    652..668     +  polyA_signal   bGH poly(A) signal (fragment): bovine growth hormone polyadenylation signal
    759..807     -  polyA_signal   HSV TK poly(A) signal: herpes simplex virus thymidine kinase polyadenylation signal (Cole and Stacy, 1985)
    872..1460    -  misc_feature   WPRE: woodchuck hepatitis virus posttranscriptional regulatory element
   1517..1534    -  CDS            capTEV™ (fragment): composite tag for in vivo biotinylation, TEV protease cleavage, and 6xHis tagging
   1585..1920    -  CDS            KV2A7_MOUSE: Experimental evidence at protein level: Swiss-Prot protein existence level 1. From Mus musculus (Mouse).
   2023..2370    -  CDS            HVM06_MOUSE: Experimental evidence at protein level: Swiss-Prot protein existence level 1. From Mus musculus (Mouse).
   2496..2699    -  promoter       CMV promoter: human cytomegalovirus (CMV) immediate early promoter
   2700..3079    -  enhancer       CMV enhancer: human cytomegalovirus immediate early enhancer
   3234..3286    +  misc_feature   bom (fragment): basis of mobility region from pBR322
   3345..3449    +  promoter       AmpR promoter: bla
   3450..4310    +  CDS            AmpR: β-lactamase; bla; confers resistance to ampicillin, carbenicillin, and related antibiotics
   4481..5069    +  rep_origin     ori: high-copy-number ColE1/pMB1/pBR322/pUC origin of replication
   5252..5344    +  CDS            lacI (fragment): lac repressor; lacI; The lac repressor binds to the lac operator to inhibit transcription in E. coli. This inhibition can be relieved by adding lactose or isopropyl-β-D-thiogalactopyranoside (IPTG).
   5357..5378    +  protein_bind   CAP binding site: CAP binding activates transcription in the presence of cAMP. E. coli catabolite activator protein
   5393..5423    +  promoter       lac promoter: promoter for the E. coli lac operon
   5431..5447    +  protein_bind   lac operator: The lac repressor binds to the lac operator to inhibit transcription in E. coli. This inhibition can be relieved by adding lactose or isopropyl-β-D-thiogalactopyranoside (IPTG). lac repressor encoded by lacI
   5520..5641    -  polyA_signal   SV40 poly(A) signal: SV40 polyadenylation signal
   5636..5794    -  CDS            ble (fragment): BLE_KLEPN - Experimental evidence at protein level: Swiss-Prot protein existence level 1. Binding protein with a strong affinity to the bleomycin family of antibiotics. Binds to CL990; an antimitotic-antibiotic compound. From Klebsiella pneumoniae.
   5820..6611    -  CDS            neo: KKA2_KLEPN - Also known as kan, nptII. Experimental evidence at protein level: Swiss-Prot protein existence level 1. Resistance to kanamycin, neomycin, paromomycin, ribostamycin, butirosin and gentamicin B. From Klebsiella pneumoniae.
   6678..115     -  promoter       SV40 promoter (across the origin): SV40 enhancer and early promoter
>Addgene plasmid #211602 | SynDIG1/Tmem90b scFv [L42/17] | addgene full sequence | sequence record 418368 | Addgene NGS Result
CTGCTGGGGAGCCTGGGGACTTTCCACACCTGGTTGCTGACTAATTGAGATGCATGCTTTGCATACTTCT
GCCTGCTGGGGAGCCTGGGGACTTTCCACACCCTAACTGACACACATTCCACAGAATTAATTCGCGTTAA
ATTTTTGTTAAATCAGCTCATTTTTTAACCAATAGGCCGAAATCGGCAAAATCCCTTATAAATCAAAAGA
ATAGACCGAGATAGGGT
[37 nt withheld, positions 228-264]
AAAGAACGTGGACTCCAACGTCAAAGG
[49 nt withheld, positions 292-340]
T
[91 nt withheld, positions 342-432]
G
[124 nt withheld, positions 434-557]
GGGGATACCCCCTAGAGCCCCAGCTGCGCAGATCTGCTATGGCAGGGCCTGCCGCCCCGACGTTGGCTGC
GAGCCCTGGGCCTTCACCCGAACTTGGGGGGTGGGGTGGGGAAAAGGAAGAAACGCGGGCGTATTGGCCC
CAATGGGGTCTCGGTGGGGTATCGACAGAGTGCCAGCCCTGGGACCGAACCCCGCGTTTATGAACAAACG
ACCCAACACCCGTGCGTTTTATTCTGTCTTTTTATTGCCGTCATAGCGCGGGTTCCTTCCGGTATTGTCT
CCTTCCGTGTTTCAGTTAGCCTCCCCCGTTCCAGGCGGGGAGGCGGCCCAAAGGGAGATCCGACTCGTCT
GAGGGCGAAGGCGAAGACGCGGAAGAGGCCGCAGAGCCGGCAGCAGGCCGCGGGAAGGAAGGTCCGCTGG
ATTGAGGGCCGAAGGGACGTAGCAGAAGGACGTCCCGCGCAGAATCCAGGTGGCAACACAGGCGAGCAGC
CATGGAAAGGACGTCAGCTTCCCCGACAACACCACGGAATTGTCAGTGCCCAACAGCCGAGCCCCTGTCC
AGCAGCGGGCAAGGCAGGCGGCGATGAGTTCCGCCGTGGCAATAGGGAGGGGGAAAGCGAAAGTCCCGGA
AAGGAGCTGACAGGTGGTGGCAATGCCCCAACCAGTGGGGGTTGCGTCAGCAAACACAGTGCACACCACG
CCACGTTGCCTGACAACGGGCCACAACTCCTCATAAAGAGACAGCAACCAGGATTTATACAAGGAGGAGA
AAATGAAAGCCATACGGGAAGCAATAGCATGATACAAAGGCATTAAAGCAGCGTATCCACATAGCGTAAA
AGGAGCAACATAGTTAAGAATACCAGTCAATCTTTCACAAATTTTGTAATCCAGAGGTTGATTGTCGAGA
TATCAAACTCATTACTAACCGGTAGGGATCGAACCCTTAAGCTTATTAGTGATGATGATGATGATGCCCA
CCAGTTTCTGGCAGGCCGGAAGCATAGTCAGGTACATCATATGGATACTTAATCTCCAGTTTAGTGCCTG
AACCAAAGGTAAAGGGCACGTGGGATCCCTGGAAACAATAGTACACACCTAAGTCTTCCGCTTCGACTCG
ACTAATTTTCAAGGTAAAGTCAGTGCCACTGCCGGAGCCGGAAAACCGATCGGGCACACCTGAGAACCTA
TTAGAGACCTTATAAATAAGCAGTTTAGGTGATTGTCCGGGCTTTTGAAGAAACCACTCGAGGTATGTAT
TACCGTTGGAGTGGACGATACTTTGTGAACTACGACAACTAATAGATGCCTGGTCCCCGAGTGATACTGG
TAAGCTTAAAGGGGTCTGAGTCATTAACACGTCGGACCCTCCTCCGGACCCGCCACCGCCTGAACCACCA
CCGCCAGATCCACCTCCTCCGGAACTCACGGTAAGGGTTGTTCCCTGACCCCAATAGTTGCCGTTGCTGC
AATAGTACACCGCGCTATCTTCGCTGGTGAGTGAACTAAGCTGCATATACGCGCTATTAGAAGAGGTGTC
CACTGTAAAAGTAGCTTTTCCTTTAAACTTTTCGTTATAATTTGTCCTGCCGCTGCCCGGGAAGATATCC
CCTATCCATTCGAGTCCGTGCCCGGGTCTTTGTTTGATCCATTCGATCCAATAATCGTTAAAAGTATATC
CCGTCGCTTTACAACTCATTTTAACGGATGCGCCTGGTTTCATAAGTTCGGCGCCTGATTGTTGCAATTG
TACTTGAGAATGGACTCCAGTAGCGGTAGCCACAAGAAACAAAATAATACAGCTCCAGCCCATGGTGGCG
GCGGGAATTCAAGGGTTCGATCCTCTAGAGTCCGGAGGCTGGATCGGTCCCGGTGTCTTCTATGGAGGTC
AAAACAGCGTGGATGGCGTCTCCAGGCGATCTGACGGTTCACTAAACGAGCTCTGCTTATATAGACCTCC
CACCGTACACGCCTACCGCCCATTTGCGTCAATGGGGCGGAGTTGTTACGACATTTTGGAAAGTCCCGTT
GATTTTGGTGCCAAAACAAACTCCCATTGACGTCAATGGGGTGGAGACTTGGAAATCCCCGTGAGTCAAA
CCGCTATCCACGCCCATTGATGTACTGCCAAAACCGCATCACCATGGTAATAGCGATGACTAATACGTAG
ATGTACTGCCAAGTAGGAAAGTCCCATAAGGTCATGTACTGGGCATAATGCCAGGCGGGCCATTTACCGT
CATTGACGTCAATAGGGGGCGTACTTGGCATATGATACACTTGATGTACTGCCAAGTGGGCAGTTTACCG
TAAATACTCCACCCATTGACGTCAATGGAAAGTCCCTATTGGCGTTACTATGGGAACATACGTCATTATT
GACGTCAATGGGCGGGGGTCGTTGGGCGGTCAGCCAGGCGGGCCATTTACCGTAAGTTATGTAACGCGGA
ACTCCATATATGGGCTATGAACTAATGACCCCGTAATTGATTACTATTAATAACTAGTCAATAATCAATG
TCAACGCGTATATCTGGCCCGTACATCGCGAAGCAGCGCAAAACGCCTAACCCTAAGCAGATTCTTCATG
CAATTGTCGGTCAAGCCTTGCCTTGTTGTAGCTTAAATTTTGCTCGCGCACTACTCAGCGACCTCCAACA
CACAAGCAGGGAGCAGATACTGGCTTAACTATGCGGCATCAGAGCAGATTGTACTGAGAGTGCACCATAG
GGGATCGGGAGATCTCCCGATCCGTCGACGTCAGGTGGCACTTTTCGGGGAAATGTGCGCGGAACCCCTA
TTTGTTTATTTTTCTAAATACATTCAAATATGTATCCGCTCATGAGACAATAACCCTGATAAATGCTTCA
ATAATATTGAAAAAGGAAGAGTATGAGTATTCAACATTTCCGTGTCGCCCTTATTCCCTTTTTTGCGGCA
TTTTGCCTTCCTGTTTTTGCTCACCCAGAAACGCTGGTGAAAGTAAAAGATGCTGAAGATCAGTTGGGTG
CACGAGTGGGTTACATCGAACTGGATCTCAACAGCGGTAAGATCCTTGAGAGTTTTCGCCCCGAAGAACG
TTTTCCAATGATGAGCACTTTTAAAGTTCTGCTATGTGGCGCGGTATTATCCCGTATTGACGCCGGGCAA
GAGCAACTCGGTCGCCGCATACACTATTCTCAGAATGACTTGGTTGAGTACTCACCAGTCACAGAAAAGC
ATCTTACGGATGGCATGACAGTAAGAGAATTATGCAGTGCTGCCATAACCATGAGTGATAACACTGCGGC
CAACTTACTTCTGACAACGATCGGAGGACCGAAGGAGCTAACCGCTTTTTTGCACAACATGGGGGATCAT
GTAACTCGCCTTGATCGTTGGGAACCGGAGCTGAATGAAGCCATACCAAACGACGAGCGTGACACCACGA
TGCCTGTAGCAATGGCAACAACGTTGCGCAAACTATTAACTGGCGAACTACTTACTCTAGCTTCCCGGCA
ACAATTAATAGACTGGATGGAGGCGGATAAAGTTGCAGGACCACTTCTGCGCTCGGCCCTTCCGGCTGGC
TGGTTTATTGCTGATAAATCTGGAGCCGGTGAGCGTGGGTCTCGCGGTATCATTGCAGCACTGGGGCCAG
ATGGTAAGCCCTCCCGTATCGTAGTTATCTACACGACGGGGAGTCAGGCAACTATGGATGAACGAAATAG
ACAGATCGCTGAGATAGGTGCCTCACTGATTAAGCATTGGTAACTGTCAGACCAAGTTTACTCATATATA
CTTTAGATTGATTTAAAACTTCATTTTTAATTTAAAAGGATCTAGGTGAAGATCCTTTTTGATAATCTCA
TGACCAAAATCCCTTAACGTGAGTTTTCGTTCCACTGAGCGTCAGACCCCGTAGAAAAGATCAAAGGATC
TTCTTGAGATCCTTTTTTTCTGCGCGTAATCTGCTGCTTGCAAACAAAAAAACCACCGCTACCAGCGGTG
GTTTGTTTGCCGGATCAAGAGCTACCAACTCTTTTTCCGAAGGTAACTGGCTTCAGCAGAGCGCAGATAC
CAAATACTGTTCTTCTAGTGTAGCCGTAGTTAGGCCACCACTTCAAGAACTCTGTAGCACCGCCTACATA
CCTCGCTCTGCTAATCCTGTTACCAGTGGCTGCTGCCAGTGGCGATAAGTCGTGTCTTACCGGGTTGGAC
TCAAGACGATAGTTACCGGATAAGGCGCAGCGGTCGGGCTGAACGGGGGGTTCGTGCACACAGCCCAGCT
TGGAGCGAACGACCTACACCGAACTGAGATACCTACAGCGTGAGCTATGAGAAAGCGCCACGCTTCCCGA
AGGGAGAAAGGCGGACAGGTATCCGGTAAGCGGCAGGGTCGGAACAGGAGAGCGCACGAGGGAGCTTCCA
GGGGGAAACGCCTGGTATCTTTATAGTCCTGTCGGGTTTCGCCACCTCTGACTTGAGCGTCGATTTTTGT
GATGCTCGTCAGGGGGGCGGAGCCTATGGAAAAACGCCAGCAACGCGGCCTTTTTACGGTTCCTGGCCTT
TTGCTGGCCTTTTGCTCACATGTTCTTTCCTGCGTTATCCCCTGATTCTGTGGATAACCGTATTACCGCC
TTTGAGTGAGCTGATACCGCTCGCCGCAGCCGAACGACCGAGCGCAGCGAGTCAGTGAGCGAGGAAGCGG
AAGAGCGCCCAATACGCAAACCGCCTCTCCCCGCGCGTTGGCCGATTCATTAATGCAGCTGGCACGACAG
GTTTCCCGACTGGAAAGCGGGCAGTGAGCGCAACGCAATTAATGTGAGTTAGCTCACTCATTAGGCACCC
CAGGCTTTACACTTTATGCTTCCGGCTCGTATGTTGTGTGGAATTGTGAGCGGATAACAATTTCACACAG
GAAACAGCTATGACCATGATTACGCCAAGCTCTAGCTAGAGGTCGACGGTATACAGACATGATAAGATAC
ATTGATGAGTTTGGACAAACCACAACTAGAATGCAGTGAAAAAAATGCTTTATTTGTGAAATTTGTGATG
CTATTGCTTTATTTGTAACCATTATAAGCTGCAATAAACAAGTTGGGGTGGGCGAAGAACTCCAGCATGA
GATCCCCGCGCTGGAGGATCATCCAGCCGGCGTCCCGGAAAACGATTCCGAAGCCCAACCTTTCATAGAA
GGCGGCGGTGGAATCGAAATCTCGTGATGGCAGGTTGGGCGTCGCTTGGTCGGTCATTTCGCGAACCCCA
GAGTCCCGCTCAGAAGAACTCGTCAAGAAGGCGATAGAAGGCGATGCGCTGCGAATCGGGAGCGGCGATA
CCGTAAAGCACGAGGAAGCGGTCAGCCCATTCGCCGCCAAGCTCTTCAGCAATATCACGGGTAGCCAACG
CTATGTCCTGATAGCGGTCCGCCACACCCAGCCGGCCACAGTCGATGAATCCAGAAAAGCGGCCATTTTC
CACCATGATATTCGGCAAGCAGGCATCGCCATGGGTCACGACGAGATCCTCGCCGTCGGGCATGCGCGCC
TTGAGCCTGGCGAACAGTTCGGCTGGCGCGAGCCCCTGATGCTCTTCGTCCAGATCATCCTGATCGACAA
GACCGGCTTCCATCCGAGTACGTGCTCGCTCGATGCGATGTTTCGCTTGGTGGTCGAATGGGCAGGTAGC
CGGATCAAGCGTATGCAGCCGCCGCATTGCATCAGCCATGATGGATACTTTCTCGGCAGGAGCAAGGTGA
GATGACAGGAGATCCTGCCCCGGCACTTCGCCCAATAGCAGCCAGTCCCTTCCCGCTTCAGTGACAACGT
CGAGCACAGCTGCGCAAGGAACGCCCGTCGTGGCCAGCCACGATAGCCGCGCTGCCTCGTCCTGCAGTTC
ATTCAGGGCACCGGACAGGTCGGTCTTGACAAAAAGAACCGGGCGCCCCTGCGCTGACAGCCGGAACACG
GCGGCATCAGAGCAGCCGATTGTCTGTTGTGCCCAGTCATAGCCGAATAGCCTCTCCACCCAAGCGGCCG
GAGAACCTGCGTGCAATCCATCTTGTTCAATCATGCGAAACGATCCTCATCCTGTCTCTTGATCAGATCC
GAAAATGGATATACAAGCTCCCGGGAGCTTTTTGCAAAAGCCTAGGCCTCCAAAAAAGCCTCCTCACTAC
TTCTGGAATAGCTCAGAGGCAGAGGCGGCCTCGGCCTCTGCATAAATAAAAAAAATTAGTCAGCCATGGG
GCGGAGAATGGGCGGAACTGGGCGGAGTTAGGGGCGGGATGGGCGGAGTTAGGGGCGGGACTATGGTTGC
TGACTAATTGAGATGCATGCTTTGCATACTTCTGC
