>Addgene plasmid #211602 | SynDIG1/Tmem90b scFv [L42/17] | depositor partial sequence | sequence record 412767 | scFv
ATGGGCTGGAGCTGTATTATTTTGTTTCTTGTGGCTACCGCTACTGGAGTCCATTCTCAAGTACAATTGC
AACAATCAGGCGCCGAACTTATGAAACCAGGCGCATCCGTTAAAATGAGTTGTAAAGCGACGGGATATAC
TTTTAACGATTATTGGATCGAATGGATCAAACAAAGACCCGGGCACGGACTCGAATGGATAGGGGATATC
TTCCCGGGCAGCGGCAGGACAAATTATAACGAAAAGTTTAAAGGAAAAGCTACTTTTACAGTGGACACCT
CTTCTAATAGCGCGTATATGCAGCTTAGTTCACTCACCAGCGAAGATAGCGCGGTGTACTATTGCAGCAA
CGGCAACTATTGGGGTCAGGGAACAACCCTTACCGTGAGTTCCGGAGGAGGTGGATCTGGCGGTGGTGGT
TCAGGCGGTGGCGGGTCCGGAGGAGGGTCCGACGTGTTAATGACTCAGACCCCTTTAAGCTTACCAGTAT
CACTCGGGGACCAGGCATCTATTAGTTGTCGTAGTTCACAAAGTATCGTCCACTCCAACGGTAATACATA
CCTCGAGTGGTTTCTTCAAAAGCCCGGACAATCACCTAAACTGCTTATTTATAAGGTCTCTAATAGGTTC
TCAGGTGTGCCCGATCGGTTTTCCGGCTCCGGCAGTGGCACTGACTTTACCTTGAAAATTAGTCGAGTCG
AAGCGGAAGACTTAGGTGTGTACTATTGTTTCCAGGGATCCCACGTGCCCTTTACCTTTGGTTCAGGCAC
TAAACTGGAGATTAAGTATCCATATGATGTACCTGACTATGCTTCCGGCCTGCCAGAAACTGGTGGGCAT
CATCATCATCATCACTAA
